Addgene plasmid #82514: pTRIPZ (M)-HT-Cbx6
Purpose: Lentivirus vector. Expresses Halotag-Cbx6 fusion proteins in mammalian cells.
Depositing lab: Xiaojun Ren. Depositing organization: University of Colorado, Denver.
Backbone
  Vector backbone: pTRIPZ (M)
  Backbone size w/o insert (bp): 12900
  Total vector size (bp): 14347
  Vector type: Mammalian Expression, Lentiviral
  Selectable markers: Puromycin
Growth in bacteria
  Bacterial resistance: Ampicillin, 100 μg/mL
  Growth temperature: 37°C
  Growth strain: NEB Stable
  Copy number: High Copy
Gene/Insert
  Gene/Insert name: Chromobox Homolog 6 (alt name: Cbx6)
  Species: H. sapiens (human)
  Insert size (bp): 1239
  GenBank ID: NM_014292
  Entrez Gene: CBX6
  Promoter: cmv
  Tag / fusion protein: HaloTag (N terminal on insert)
  Cloning method: Restriction Enzyme; 5′ cloning site Sbf1 (unknown if destroyed); 3′ cloning site Mlu1 (unknown if destroyed)
  Sequencing primers: 5′ ACAACCCGGACCTGATCGGCAGCGA; 3′ tcacggcgagcgctgccacgtcaga
Terms and licenses: Academic/Nonprofit Terms; Industry Terms: Not Available to Industry
How to cite: pTRIPZ (M)-HT-Cbx6 was a gift from Xiaojun Ren (Addgene plasmid # 82514 ; http://n2t.net/addgene:82514 ; RRID:Addgene_82514)
