[The description below was written by a language model from this plasmid's Addgene catalogue record and pLannotate feature annotations shown in this document.]
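Description:
pTRIPZ (M)-HT-Cbx6 is a 14.3 kb HIV-1-based lentiviral expression plasmid built on a modified pTRIPZ backbone, designed to express human CBX6 (chromobox homolog 6, a component of Polycomb PRC1-like complexes) fused at its N terminus to HaloTag in mammalian cells. It is propagated in E. coli through a high-copy ColE1/pUC-type origin with ampicillin resistance. An f1 origin and an EM7-driven bleomycin/Zeocin resistance gene are also annotated. The viral portion carries a truncated 5' LTR, the Ψ packaging signal, RRE, cPPT/CTS, WPRE and a self-inactivating ΔU3 3' LTR, so the region between the LTRs can be packaged into particles and integrated into target-cell genomes when helper functions are supplied in trans.

The catalogue lists the promoter simply as CMV, but the feature table shows the HaloTag-CBX6 reading frame sitting downstream of a fragment of the tight TRE promoter (tet operator repeats joined to a minimal CMV promoter). Immediately downstream, a human UbC promoter drives rtTA3 followed by an EMCV IRES and the puromycin N-acetyltransferase gene. This single-vector Tet-On layout lets transduced cells be selected with puromycin, while the constitutively made transactivator would be expected to switch on the fusion in the presence of doxycycline. Outside the LTRs, the annotation also detects an SV40 promoter followed by hygromycin- and bleomycin-resistance fragments, which appear to be backbone remnants, as only puromycin is listed as the mammalian marker. Because HaloTag binds chloroalkane ligands covalently, the fusion is suited to fluorescent labelling, imaging or capture of CBX6, although the record itself states only that the plasmid expresses the fusion protein.
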