Features (pLannotate 1.2.2; 34 found; start..end, strand, type, name):
    377..634     +  LTR            5' LTR (truncated): truncated 5' long terminal repeat (LTR) from HIV-1
    681..806     +  misc_feature   HIV-1 Ψ: packaging signal of human immunodeficiency virus type 1
    790..1128    +  CDS            HIV-1 gag (fragment): gag protein from human immunodeficiency virus 1; gag
   1303..1536    +  misc_feature   RRE: The Rev response element (RRE) of HIV-1 allows for Rev-dependent mRNA export from the nucleus to the cytoplasm.
   1913..2013    +  CDS            Rev (fragment): human immunodeficiency virus 1 (HIV-1) Rev protein; rev; enhances nuclear export of unspliced and incompletely spliced viral mRNAs
   2063..2180    +  misc_feature   cPPT/CTS: central polypurine tract and central termination sequence of HIV-1
   2245..2619    -  CDS            BleoR: antibiotic-binding protein; Sh ble from Streptoalloteichus hindustanus; confers resistance to bleomycin, phleomycin, and Zeocin™
   2639..2686    -  promoter       EM7 promoter: synthetic bacterial promoter&nbsp
   2713..2991    +  promoter       tight TRE promoter (fragment): Tet-responsive promoter PTight, consisting of seven tet operator sequences followed by the minimal CMV promoter
   3014..3904    +  CDS            HaloTag®: modified bacterial dehalogenase that forms covalent bonds with chloroalkane derivatives
   3920..5155    +  CDS            CBX6: CBX6_HUMAN - Experimental evidence at protein level: Swiss-Prot protein existence level 1. Component of a Polycomb group (PcG) multiprotein PRC1-like complex, a complex class required to maintain the transcriptionally repressive state of many genes, including Hox genes, throughout development (PubMed:21282530). PcG PRC1 complex acts via chromatin remodeling and modification of histones; it mediates monoubiquitination of histone H2A 'Lys-119', rendering chromatin heritably changed in its expressibility. Possibly contributes to the target selectivity of the PRC1 complex by binding specific regio
   5165..6376    +  promoter       UbC promoter: human ubiquitin C promoter
   6395..7102    +  CDS            rtTA3: reverse tetracycline transactivator 3 activates expression from Tet-responsive promoters in the presence of doxycycline
   7125..7697    +  misc_feature   IRES: internal ribosome entry site (IRES) of the encephalomyocarditis virus (EMCV)
   7706..8302    +  CDS            PuroR: puromycin N-acetyltransferase; pac from Streptomyces alboniger; confers resistance to puromycin
   8318..8906    +  misc_feature   WPRE: woodchuck hepatitis virus posttranscriptional regulatory element
   8923..9111    +  CDS            nef (fragment): NEF_HV1Z2 - Experimental evidence at protein level: Swiss-Prot protein existence level 1. Extracellular Nef protein targets CD4(+) T-lymphocytes for apoptosis by interacting with CXCR4 surface receptors. From Human immunodeficiency virus type 1 group M subtype D (isolate Z2/CDC-Z34) (HIV-1).
   9113..9346    +  LTR            3' LTR (ΔU3): self-inactivating 3' long terminal repeat (LTR) from HIV-1
   9453..9677    +  polyA_signal   bGH poly(A) signal: bovine growth hormone polyadenylation signal
   9681..9702    +  promoter       SV40 promoter (fragment): SV40 enhancer and early promoter
   9723..10151   +  rep_origin     f1 ori (sequence partly withheld): f1 bacteriophage origin of replication; arrow indicates direction of (+) strand synthesis
  10165..10494   +  promoter       SV40 promoter: SV40 enhancer and early promoter
  10543..11572   +  CDS            HygR (fragment): aminoglycoside phosphotransferase from E. coli; aph(4)-Ia; confers resistance to hygromycin
  11582..11707   +  CDS            ble (fragment): BLE_KLEPN - Experimental evidence at protein level: Swiss-Prot protein existence level 1. Binding protein with a strong affinity to the bleomycin family of antibiotics. Binds to CL990; an antimitotic-antibiotic compound. From Klebsiella pneumoniae.
  11702..11823   +  polyA_signal   SV40 poly(A) signal: SV40 polyadenylation signal
  11894..11916   -  protein_bind   lac operator (fragment): The lac repressor binds to the lac operator to inhibit transcription in E. coli. This inhibition can be relieved by adding lactose or isopropyl-β-D-thiogalactopyranoside (IPTG). lac repressor encoded by lacI
  11920..11950   -  promoter       lac promoter: promoter for the E. coli lac operon
  11965..11986   -  protein_bind   CAP binding site: CAP binding activates transcription in the presence of cAMP. E. coli catabolite activator protein
  11999..12091   -  CDS            lacI (fragment): lac repressor; lacI; The lac repressor binds to the lac operator to inhibit transcription in E. coli. This inhibition can be relieved by adding lactose or isopropyl-β-D-thiogalactopyranoside (IPTG).
  12274..12862   -  rep_origin     ori: high-copy-number ColE1/pMB1/pBR322/pUC origin of replication
  13033..13893   -  CDS            AmpR: β-lactamase; bla; confers resistance to ampicillin, carbenicillin, and related antibiotics
  13894..13998   -  promoter       AmpR promoter: bla
  14046..14180   +  polyA_signal   SV40 poly(A) signal: SV40 polyadenylation signal
  14347..329     +  CDS            nef (fragment) (across the origin): NEF_HV1BR - Experimental evidence at protein level: Swiss-Prot protein existence level 1. Extracellular Nef protein targets CD4(+) T-lymphocytes for apoptosis by interacting with CXCR4 surface receptors (PubMed:14990729). From Human immunodeficiency virus type 1 group M subtype B (isolate BRU/LAI) (HIV-1).
>Addgene plasmid #82514 | pTRIPZ (M)-HT-Cbx6 | depositor full sequence | sequence record 156788 | pTRIPZ (M) HT-Cbx6
TGGAAGGGCTAATTCACTCCCAAAGAAGACAAGATATCCTTGATCTGTGGATCTACCACACACAAGGCTA
CTTCCCTGATTAGCAGAACTACACACCAGGGCCAGGGGTCAGATATCCACTGACCTTTGGATGGTGCTAC
AAGCTAGTACCAGTTGAGCCAGATAAGGTAGAAGAGGCCAATAAAGGAGAGAACACCAGCTTGTTACACC
CTGTGAGCCTGCATGGGATGGATGACCCGGAGAGAGAAGTGTTAGAGTGGAGGTTTGACAGCCGCCTAGC
ATTTCATCACGTGGCCCGAGAGCTGCATCCGGAGTACTTCAAGAACTGCTGATATCGAGCTTGCTACAAG
GGACTTTCCGCTGGGGACTTTCCAGGGAGGCGTGGCCTGGGCGGGACTGGGGAGTGGCGAGCCCTCAGAT
CCTGCATATAAGCAGCTGCTTTTTGCCTGTACTGGGTCTCTCTGGTTAGACCAGATCTGAGCCTGGGAGC
TCTCTGGCTAACTAGGGAACCCACTGCTTAAGCCTCAATAAAGCTTGCCTTGAGTGCTTCAAGTAGTGTG
TGCCCGTCTGTTGTGTGACTCTGGTAACTAGAGATCCCTCAGACCCTTTTAGTCAGTGTGGAAAATCTCT
AGCAGTGGCGCCCGAACAGGGACTTGAAAGCGAAAGGGAAACCAGAGGAGCTCTCTCGACGCAGGACTCG
GCTTGCTGAAGCGCGCACGGCAAGAGGCGAGGGGCGGCGACTGGTGAGTACGCCAAAAATTTTGACTAGC
GGAGGCTAGAAGGAGAGAGATGGGTGCGAGAGCGTCAGTATTAAGCGGGGGAGAATTAGATCGCGATGGG
AAAAAATTCGGTTAAGGCCAGGGGGAAAGAAAAAATATAAATTAAAACATATAGTATGGGCAAGCAGGGA
GCTAGAACGATTCGCAGTTAATCCTGGCCTGTTAGAAACATCAGAAGGCTGTAGACAAATACTGGGACAG
CTACAACCATCCCTTCAGACAGGATCAGAAGAACTTAGATCATTATATAATACAGTAGCAACCCTCTATT
GTGTGCATCAAAGGATAGAGATAAAAGACACCAAGGAAGCTTTAGACAAGATAGAGGAAGAGCAAAACAA
AAGTAAGACCACCGCACAGCAAGCGGCCGGCCGCTGATCTTCAGACCTGGAGGAGGAGATATGAGGGACA
ATTGGAGAAGTGAATTATATAAATATAAAGTAGTAAAAATTGAACCATTAGGAGTAGCACCCACCAAGGC
AAAGAGAAGAGTGGTGCAGAGAGAAAAAAGAGCAGTGGGAATAGGAGCTTTGTTCCTTGGGTTCTTGGGA
GCAGCAGGAAGCACTATGGGCGCAGCGTCAATGACGCTGACGGTACAGGCCAGACAATTATTGTCTGGTA
TAGTGCAGCAGCAGAACAATTTGCTGAGGGCTATTGAGGCGCAACAGCATCTGTTGCAACTCACAGTCTG
GGGCATCAAGCAGCTCCAGGCAAGAATCCTGGCTGTGGAAAGATACCTAAAGGATCAACAGCTCCTGGGG
ATTTGGGGTTGCTCTGGAAAACTCATTTGCACCACTGCTGTGCCTTGGAATGCTAGTTGGAGTAATAAAT
CTCTGGAACAGATTTGGAATCACACGACCTGGATGGAGTGGGACAGAGAAATTAACAATTACACAAGCTT
AATACACTCCTTAATTGAAGAATCGCAAAACCAGCAAGAAAAGAATGAACAAGAATTATTGGAATTAGAT
AAATGGGCAAGTTTGTGGAATTGGTTTAACATAACAAATTGGCTGTGGTATATAAAATTATTCATAATGA
TAGTAGGAGGCTTGGTAGGTTTAAGAATAGTTTTTGCTGTACTTTCTATAGTGAATAGAGTTAGGCAGGG
ATATTCACCATTATCGTTTCAGACCCACCTCCCAACCCCGAGGGGACCCGACAGGCCCGAAGGAATAGAA
GAAGAAGGTGGAGAGAGAGACAGAGACAGATCCATTCGATTAGTGAACGGATCGGCACTGCGTGCGCCAA
TTCTGCAGACAAATGGCAGTATTCATCCACAATTTTAAAAGAAAAGGGGGGATTGGGGGGTACAGTGCAG
GGGAAAGAATAGTAGACATAATAGCAACAGACATACAAACTAAAGAATTACAAAAACAAATTACAAAAAT
TCAAAATTTTCGGGTTTATTACAGGGACAGCAGAGATCCAGTTTGGTTAGTACCGGGCCCGCTCTAGTCC
GGAATCAGTCCTGCTCCTCGGCCACGAAGTGCACGCAGTTGCCGGCCGGGTCGCGCAGGGCGAACTCCCG
CCCCCACGGCTGCTCGCCGATCTCGGTCATGGCCGGCCCGGAGGCGTCCCGGAAGTTCGTGGACACGACC
TCCGACCACTCGGCGTACAGCTCGTCCAGGCCGCGCACCCACACCCAGGCCAGGGTGTTGTCCGGCACCA
CCTGGTCCTGGACCGCGCTGATGAACAGGGTCACGTCGTCCCGGACCACACCGGCGAAGTCGTCCTCCAC
GAAGTCCCGGGAGAACCCGAGCCGGTCGGTCCAGAACTCGACCGCTCCGGCGACGTCGCGCGCGGTGAGC
ACCGGAACGGCACTGGTCAACTTGGCCATGGTGGCCCTCCTATAGTGAGTCGTATTATACTATGCCGATA
TACTATGCCGATGATTAATTGTCAACACGTGCTGCAGGTCCGAGGTTCTAGACGAGTTTACTCCCTATCA
GTGATAGAGAACGATGTCGAGTTTACTCCCTATCAGTGATAGAGAACGTATGTCGAGTTTACTCCCTATC
AGTGATAGAGAACGTATGTCGAGTTTACTCCCTATCAGTGATAGAGAACGTATGTCGAGTTTATCCCTAT
CAGTGATAGAGAACGTATGTCGAGTTTACTCCCTATCAGTGATAGAGAACGTATGTCGAGGTAGGCGTGT
ACGGTGGGAGGCCTATATAAGCAGAGCTCGTTTAGTGAACCGTCAGATCGCACCGGTCCGCTCGAGGGCC
ACCATGGCAGAAATCGGTACTGGCTTTCCATTCGACCCCCATTATGTGGAAGTCCTGGGCGAGCGCATGC
ACTACGTCGATGTTGGTCCGCGCGATGGCACCCCTGTGCTGTTCCTGCACGGTAACCCGACCTCCTCCTA
CGTGTGGCGCAACATCATCCCGCATGTTGCACCGACCCATCGCTGCATTGCTCCAGACCTGATCGGTATG
GGCAAATCCGACAAACCAGACCTGGGTTATTTCTTCGACGACCACGTCCGCTTCATGGATGCCTTCATCG
AAGCCCTGGGTCTGGAAGAGGTCGTCCTGGTCATTCACGACTGGGGCTCCGCTCTGGGTTTCCACTGGGC
CAAGCGCAATCCAGAGCGCGTCAAAGGTATTGCATTTATGGAGTTCATCCGCCCTATCCCGACCTGGGAC
GAATGGCCAGAATTTGCCCGCGAGACCTTCCAGGCCTTCCGCACCACCGACGTCGGCCGCAAGCTGATCA
TCGATCAGAACGTTTTTATCGAGGGTACGCTGCCGATGGGTGTCGTCCGCCCGCTGACTGAAGTCGAGAT
GGACCATTACCGCGAGCCGTTCCTGAATCCTGTTGACCGCGAGCCACTGTGGCGCTTCCCAAACGAGCTG
CCAATCGCCGGTGAGCCAGCGAACATCGTCGCGCTGGTCGAAGAATACATGGACTGGCTGCACCAGTCCC
CTGTCCCGAAGCTGCTGTTCTGGGGCACCCCAGGCGTTCTGATCCCACCGGCCGAAGCCGCTCGCCTGGC
CAAAAGCCTGCCTAACTGCAAGGCTGTGGACATCGGCCCGGGTCTGAATCTGCTGCAAGAAGACAACCCG
GACCTGATCGGCAGCGAGATCGCGCGCTGGCTGTCGACGCTCGAGATTTCCGGCGCGAATTCCTGCAGGA
TGGAGCTGTCTGCAGTGGGCGAGCGGGTCTTCGCGGCCGAATCCATCATCAAACGGCGGATCCGAAAGGG
ACGCATCGAGTACCTGGTGAAATGGAAGGGGTGGGCGATCAAGTACAGCACTTGGGAGCCCGAGGAGAAC
ATCCTGGACTCGCGGCTCATTGCAGCCTTCGAACAAAAGGAGAGGGAGCGTGAGCTGTATGGGCCCAAGA
AGAGGGGACCCAAACCCAAAACTTTCCTCCTGAAGGCGCGGGCCCAGGCCGAGGCCCTCCGCATCAGTGA
TGTGCATTTCTCTGTCAAGCCGAGCGCCAGTGCCTCCTCGCCCAAGCTGCACTCCAGCGCAGCCGTGCAC
CGGCTCAAGAAGGACATCCGCCGCTGCCACCGTATGTCCCGCCGTCCCCTGCCCCGCCCGGACCCGCAGG
GGGGCAGCCCCGGACTGCGCCCGCCCATTTCGCCCTTCTCGGAGACGGTGCGCATCATCAACCGCAAGGT
GAAGCCGCGGGAGCCCAAGCGGAACCGCATCATCCTGAACCTGAAGGTGATCGACAAGGGCGCTGGCGGC
GGGGGCGCCGGGCAGGGGGCCGGGGCGCTGGCCCGCCCCAAAGTCCCCTCGCGGAACCGCGTTATAGGCA
AGAGCAAGAAGTTCAGCGAGAGCGTCCTGCGTACACAGATCCGCCACATGAAGTTCGGCGCCTTTGCGCT
GTACAAGCCTCCGCCCGCCCCCCTGGTAGCCCCGTCCCCCGGCAAGGCTGAGGCCTCAGCCCCGGGCCCT
GGGCTACTTCTGGCCGCCCCCGCCGCCCCCTACGACGCCCGCAGCTCTGGCTCCTCCGGCTGCCCCTCGC
CTACACCACAGTCCTCTGACCCCGACGACACGCCCCCCAAGCTCCTCCCCGAGACCGTGAGCCCATCCGC
CCCCAGCTGGCGCGAGCCGGAGGTGCTCGACCTGTCCCTCCCTCCCGAGTCGGCAGCCACCAGCAAGCGG
GCACCGCCTGAGGTCACAGCTGCTGCCGGCCCGGCACCTCCCACGGCCCCTGAGCCCGCCGGTGCCTCCT
CCGAGCCCGAGGCTGGGGACTGGCGCCCCGAGATGTCACCCTGCTCCAATGTGGTCGTCACCGATGTCAC
CAGCAACCTCCTGACGGTCACAATCAAGGAATTCTGCAACCCTGAGGATTTCGAGAAGGTGGCTGCTGGG
GTAGCAGGCGCCGCTGGGGGCGGTGGCAGCATTGGGGCGAGCAAGTGAACGCGTGGCCTCCGCGCCGGGT
TTTGGCGCCTCCCGCGGGCGCCCCCCTCCTCACGGCGAGCGCTGCCACGTCAGACGAAGGGCGCAGCGAG
CGTCCTGATCCTTCCGCCCGGACGCTCAGGACAGCGGCCCGCTGCTCATAAGACTCGGCCTTAGAACCCC
AGTATCAGCAGAAGGACATTTTAGGACGGGACTTGGGTGACTCTAGGGCACTGGTTTTCTTTCCAGAGAG
CGGAACAGGCGAGGAAAAGTAGTCCCTTCTCGGCGATTCTGCGGAGGGATCTCCGTGGGGCGGTGAACGC
CGATGATTATATAAGGACGCGCCGGGTGTGGCACAGCTAGTTCCGTCGCAGCCGGGATTTGGGTCGCGGT
TCTTGTTTGTGGATCGCTGTGATCGTCACTTGGTGAGTAGCGGGCTGCTGGGCTGGCCGGGGCTTTCGTG
GCCGCCGGGCCGCTCGGTGGGACGGAAGCGTGTGGAGAGACCGCCAAGGGCTGTAGTCTGGGTCCGCGAG
CAAGGTTGCCCTGAACTGGGGGTTGGGGGGAGCGCAGCAAAATGGCGGCTGTTCCCGAGTCTTGAATGGA
AGACGCTTGTGAGGCGGGCTGTGAGGTCGTTGAAACAAGGTGGGGGGCATGGTGGGCGGCAAGAACCCAA
GGTCTTGAGGCCTTCGCTAATGCGGGAAAGCTCTTATTCGGGTGAGATGGGCTGGGGCACCATCTGGGGA
CCCTGACGTGAAGTTTGTCACTGACTGGAGAACTCGGTTTGTCGTCTGTTGCGGGGGCGGCAGTTATGGC
GGTGCCGTTGGGCAGTGCACCCGTACCTTTGGGAGCGCGCGCCCTCGTCGTGTCGTGACGTCACCCGTTC
TGTTGGCTTATAATGCAGGGTGGGGCCACCTGCCGGTAGGTGTGCGGTAGGCTTTTCTCCGTCGCAGGAC
GCAGGGTTCGGGCCTAGGGTAGGCTCTCCTGAATCGACAGGCGCCGGACCTCTGGTGAGGGGAGGGATAA
GTGAGGCGTCAGTTTCTTTGGTCGGTTTTATGTACCTATCTTCTTAAGTAGCTGAAGCTCCGGTTTTGAA
CTATGCGCTCGGGGTTGGCGAGTGTGTTTTGTGAAGTTTTTTAGGCACCTTTTGAAATGTAATCATTTGG
GTCAATATGTAATTTTCAGTGTTAGACTAGTAAATTGTCCGCTAAATTCTGGCCGTTTTTGGCTTTTTTG
TTAGACGCTAGCGGATCCGCCACCATGTCTAGGCTGGACAAGAGCAAAGTCATAAACGGAGCTCTGGAAT
TACTCAATGGTGTCGGTATCGAAGGCCTGACGACAAGGAAACTCGCTCAAAAGCTGGGAGTTGAGCAGCC
TACCCTGTACTGGCACGTGAAGAACAAGCGGGCCCTGCTCGATGCCCTGCCAATCGAGATGCTGGACAGG
CATCATACCCACTTCTGCCCCCTGGAAGGCGAGTCATGGCAAGACTTTCTGCGGAACAACGCCAAGTCAT
ACCGCTGTGCTCTCCTCTCACATCGCGACGGGGCTAAAGTGCATCTCGGCACCCGCCCAACAGAGAAACA
GTACGAAACCCTGGAAAATCAGCTCGCGTTCCTGTGTCAGCAAGGCTTCTCCCTGGAGAACGCACTGTAC
GCTCTGTCCGCCGTGGGCCACTTTACACTGGGCTGCGTATTGGAGGAACAGGAGCATCAAGTAGCAAAAG
AGGAAAGAGAGACACCTACCACCGATTCTATGCCCCCACTTCTGAGACAAGCAATTGAGCTGTTCGACCG
GCAGGGAGCCGAACCTGCCTTCCTTTTCGGCCTGGAACTAATCATATGTGGCCTGGAGAAACAGCTAAAG
TGCGAAAGCGGCGGGCCGACCGACGCCCTTGACGATTTTGACTTAGACATGCTCCCAGCCGATGCCCTTG
ACGATTTTGACCTTGACATGCTCCCCGGGTAAGGATCCGCGGCCGCAAATTCCGCCCCTCTCCCTCCCCC
CCCCCTAACGTTACTGGCCGAAGCCGCTTGGAATAAGGCCGGTGTGCGTTTGTCTATATGTTATTTTCCA
CCATATTGCCGTCTTTTGGCAATGTGAGGGCCCGGAAACCTGGCCCTGTCTTCTTGACGAGCATTCCTAG
GGGTCTTTCCCCTCTCGCCAAAGGAATGCAAGGTCTGTTGAATGTCGTGAAGGAAGCAGTTCCTCTGGAA
GCTTCTTGAAGACAAACAACGTCTGTAGCGACCCTTTGCAGGCAGCGGAACCCCCCACCTGGCGACAGGT
GCCTCTGCGGCCAAAAGCCACGTGTATAAGATACACCTGCAAAGGCGGCACAACCCCAGTGCCACGTTGT
GAGTTGGATAGTTGTGGAAAGAGTCAAATGGCTCTCCTCAAGCGTATTCAACAAGGGGCTGAAGGATGCC
CAGAAGGTACCCCATTGTATGGGATCTGATCTGGGGCCTCGGTGCACATGCTTTACATGTGTTTAGTCGA
GGTTAAAAAAACGTCTAGGCCCCCCGAACCACGGGGACGTGGTTTTCCTTTGAAAAACACGATAATACCA
TGGCCACCGAGTACAAGCCCACGGTGCGCCTCGCCACCCGCGACGACGTCCCCCGGGCCGTACGCACCCT
CGCCGCCGCGTTCGCCGACTACCCCGCCACGCGCCACACCGTCGACCCGGACCGCCACATCGAGCGGGTC
ACCGAGCTGCAAGAACTCTTCCTCACGCGCGTCGGGCTCGACATCGGCAAGGTGTGGGTCGCGGACGACG
GCGCCGCGGTGGCGGTCTGGACCACGCCGGAGAGCGTCGAAGCGGGGGCGGTGTTCGCCGAGATCGGCTC
GCGCATGGCCGAGTTGAGCGGTTCCCGGCTGGCCGCGCAGCAACAGATGGAAGGCCTCCTGGCGCCGCAC
CGGCCCAAGGAGCCCGCGTGGTTCCTGGCCACCGTCGGCGTCTCGCCCGACCACCAGGGCAAGGGTCTGG
GCAGCGCCGTCGTGCTCCCCGGAGTGGAGGCGGCCGAGCGCGCTGGGGTGCCCGCCTTCCTGGAGACCTC
CGCGCCCCGCAACCTCCCCTTCTACGAGCGGCTCGGCTTCACCGTCACCGCCGACGTCGAGGTGCCCGAA
GGACCGCGCACCTGGTGCATGACCCGCAAGCCCGGTGCCTGAGTTCGCGTCTGGAACAATCAACCTCTGG
ATTACAAAATTTGTGAAAGATTGACTGGTATTCTTAACTATGTTGCTCCTTTTACGCTATGTGGATACGC
TGCTTTAATGCCTTTGTATCATGCTATTGCTTCCCGTATGGCTTTCATTTTCTCCTCCTTGTATAAATCC
TGGTTGCTGTCTCTTTATGAGGAGTTGTGGCCCGTTGTCAGGCAACGTGGCGTGGTGTGCACTGTGTTTG
CTGACGCAACCCCCACTGGTTGGGGCATTGCCACCACCTGTCAGCTCCTTTCCGGGACTTTCGCTTTCCC
CCTCCCTATTGCCACGGCGGAACTCATCGCCGCCTGCCTTGCCCGCTGCTGGACAGGGGCTCGGCTGTTG
GGCACTGACAATTCCGTGGTGTTGTCGGGGAAGCTGACGTCCTTTCCATGGCTGCTCGCCTGTGTTGCCA
CCTGGATTCTGCGCGGGACGTCCTTCTGCTACGTCCCTTCGGCCCTCAATCCAGCGGACCTTCCTTCCCG
CGGCCTGCTGCCGGCTCTGCGGCCTCTTCCGCGTCTTCGCCTTCGCCCTCAGACGAGTCGGATCTCCCTT
TGGGCCGCCTCCCCGCCTGGAATTAATTCTGCAGTCGAGACCTAGAAAAACATGGAGCAATCACAAGTAG
CAATACAGCAGCTACCAATGCTGATTGTGCCTGGCTAGAAGCACAAGAGGAGGAGGAGGTGGGTTTTCCA
GTCACACCTCAGGTACCTTTAAGACCAATGACTTACAAGGCAGCTGTAGATCTTAGCCACTTTTTAAAAG
AAAAGAGGGGACTGGAAGGGCTAATTCACTCCCAACGAAGACAAGATCTGCTTTTTGCTTGTACTGGGTC
TCTCTGGTTAGACCAGATCTGAGCCTGGGAGCTCTCTGGCTAACTAGGGAACCCACTGCTTAAGCCTCAA
TAAAGCTTGCCTTGAGTGCTTCAAGTAGTGTGTGCCCGTCTGTTGTGTGACTCTGGTAACTAGAGATCCC
TCAGACCCTTTTAGTCAGTGTGGAAAATCTCTAGCAGTAGTAGTTCATGTCATCTTATTATTCAGTATTT
ATAACTTGCAAAGAAATGAATATCAGAGAGTGAGAGGCCTTGACATTGTTTAAACCCGCTGATCAGCCTC
GACTGTGCCTTCTAGTTGCCAGCCATCTGTTGTTTGCCCCTCCCCCGTGCCTTCCTTGACCCTGGAAGGT
GCCACTCCCACTGTCCTTTCCTAATAAAATGAGGAAATTGCATCGCATTGTCTGAGTAGGTGTCATTCTA
TTCTGGGGGGTGGGGTGGGGCAGGACAGCAAGGGGGAGGATTGGGAAGACAATAGCAGGCATGCTGGGGA
TGCGGTGGGCTCTATGGCTTCTGAGGCGGAAAGAACCAGCTGGGGCTCTAGGGGGTATCCCC
[124 nt withheld, positions 9723-9846]
C
[91 nt withheld, positions 9848-9938]
A
[49 nt withheld, positions 9940-9988]
CCTTTGACGTTGGAGTCCACGTTCTTT
[37 nt withheld, positions 10016-10052]
ACCCTATCTCGGTCTATTCTTTTGATTTATAAGGGATTTTGCCGATTTCGGCCTATTGGTTAAAAAATGA
GCTGATTTAACAAAAATTTAACGCGAATTAATTCTGTGGAATGTGTGTCAGTTAGGGTGTGGAAAGTCCC
CAGGCTCCCCAGCAGGCAGAAGTATGCAAAGCATGCATCTCAATTAGTCAGCAACCAGGTGTGGAAAGTC
CCCAGGCTCCCCAGCAGGCAGAAGTATGCAAAGCATGCATCTCAATTAGTCAGCAACCATAGTCCCGCCC
CTAACTCCGCCCATCCCGCCCCTAACTCCGCCCAGTTCCGCCCATTCTCCGCCCCATGGCTGACTAATTT
TTTTTATTTATGCAGAGGCCGAGGCCGCCTCTGCCTCTGAGCTATTCCAGAAGTAGTGAGGAGGCTTTTT
TGGAGGCCTAGGCTTTTGCAAAAAGCTCCCGGGAGCTTGTATATCCATTTTCGGATCTGATCAGCACGTG
ATGAAAAAGCCTGAACTCACCGCGACGTCTGTCGAGAAGTTTCTGATCGAAAAGTTCGACAGCGTCTCCG
ACCTGATGCAGCTCTCGGAGGGCGAAGAATCTCGTGCTTTCAGCTTCGATGTAGGAGGGCGTGGATATGT
CCTGCGGGTAAATAGCTGCGCCGATGGTTTCTACAAAGATCGTTATGTTTATCGGCACTTTGCATCGGCC
GCGCTCCCGATTCCGGAAGTGCTTGACATTGGGGAATTAATTCAGCGAGAGCCTGACCTATTGCATCTCC
CGCCGTGCACAGGGTGTCACGTTGCAAGACCTGCCTGAAACCGAACTGCCCGCTGTTCTGCAGCCGGTCG
CGGAGGCCATGGATGCGATCGCTGCGGCCGATCTTAGCCAGACGAGCGGGTTCGGCCCATTCGGACCGCA
AGGAATCGGTCAATACACTACATGGCGTGATTTCATATGCGCGATTGCTGATCCCCATGTGTATCACTGG
CAAACTGTGATGGACGACACCGTCAGTGCGTCCGTCGCGCAGGCTCTCGATGAGCTGATGCTTTGGGCCG
AGGACTGCCCCGAAGTCCGGCACCTCGTGCACGCGGATTTCGGCTCCAACAATGTCCTGACGGACAATGG
CCGCATAACAGCGGTCATTGACTGGAGCGAGGCGATGTTCGGGGATTCCCAATACGAGGTCGCCAACATC
TTCTTCTGGAGGCCGTGGTTGGCTTGTATGGAGCAGCAGACGCGCTACTTCGAGCGGAGGCATCCGGAGC
TTGCAGGATCGCCGCGGCTCCGGGCGTATATGCTCCGCATTGGTCTTGACCAACTCTATCAGAGCTTGGT
TGACGGCAATTTCGATGATGCAGCTTGGGCGCAGGGTCGATGCGACGCAATCGTCCGATCCGGAGCCGGG
ACTGTCGGGCGTACACAAATCGCCCGCAGAAGCGCGGCCGTCTGGACCGATGGCTGTGTAGAAGTACTCG
CCGATAGTGGAAACCGACGCCCCAGCACTCGTCCGAGGGCAAAGGAATAGCACGTGCTACGAGATTTCGA
TTCCACCGCCGCCTTCTATGAAAGGTTGGGCTTCGGAATCGTTTTCCGGGACGCCGGCTGGATGATCCTC
CAGCGCGGGGATCTCATGCTGGAGTTCTTCGCCCACCCCAACTTGTTTATTGCAGCTTATAATGGTTACA
AATAAAGCAATAGCATCACAAATTTCACAAATAAAGCATTTTTTTCACTGCATTCTAGTTGTGGTTTGTC
CAAACTCATCAATGTATCTTATCATGTCTGTATACCGTCGACCTCTAGCTAGAGCTTGGCGTAATCATGG
TCATAGCTGTTTCCTGTGTGAAATTGTTATCCGCTCACAATTCCACACAACATACGAGCCGGAAGCATAA
AGTGTAAAGCCTGGGGTGCCTAATGAGTGAGCTAACTCACATTAATTGCGTTGCGCTCACTGCCCGCTTT
CCAGTCGGGAAACCTGTCGTGCCAGCTGCATTAATGAATCGGCCAACGCGCGGGGAGAGGCGGTTTGCGT
ATTGGGCGCTCTTCCGCTTCCTCGCTCACTGACTCGCTGCGCTCGGTCGTTCGGCTGCGGCGAGCGGTAT
CAGCTCACTCAAAGGCGGTAATACGGTTATCCACAGAATCAGGGGATAACGCAGGAAAGAACATGTGAGC
AAAAGGCCAGCAAAAGGCCAGGAACCGTAAAAAGGCCGCGTTGCTGGCGTTTTTCCATAGGCTCCGCCCC
CCTGACGAGCATCACAAAAATCGACGCTCAAGTCAGAGGTGGCGAAACCCGACAGGACTATAAAGATACC
AGGCGTTTCCCCCTGGAAGCTCCCTCGTGCGCTCTCCTGTTCCGACCCTGCCGCTTACCGGATACCTGTC
CGCCTTTCTCCCTTCGGGAAGCGTGGCGCTTTCTCATAGCTCACGCTGTAGGTATCTCAGTTCGGTGTAG
GTCGTTCGCTCCAAGCTGGGCTGTGTGCACGAACCCCCCGTTCAGCCCGACCGCTGCGCCTTATCCGGTA
ACTATCGTCTTGAGTCCAACCCGGTAAGACACGACTTATCGCCACTGGCAGCAGCCACTGGTAACAGGAT
TAGCAGAGCGAGGTATGTAGGCGGTGCTACAGAGTTCTTGAAGTGGTGGCCTAACTACGGCTACACTAGA
AGAACAGTATTTGGTATCTGCGCTCTGCTGAAGCCAGTTACCTTCGGAAAAAGAGTTGGTAGCTCTTGAT
CCGGCAAACAAACCACCGCTGGTAGCGGTGGTTTTTTTGTTTGCAAGCAGCAGATTACGCGCAGAAAAAA
AGGATCTCAAGAAGATCCTTTGATCTTTTCTACGGGGTCTGACGCTCAGTGGAACGAAAACTCACGTTAA
GGGATTTTGGTCATGAGATTATCAAAAAGGATCTTCACCTAGATCCTTTTAAATTAAAAATGAAGTTTTA
AATCAATCTAAAGTATATATGAGTAAACTTGGTCTGACAGTTACCAATGCTTAATCAGTGAGGCACCTAT
CTCAGCGATCTGTCTATTTCGTTCATCCATAGTTGCCTGACTCCCCGTCGTGTAGATAACTACGATACGG
GAGGGCTTACCATCTGGCCCCAGTGCTGCAATGATACCGCGAGACCCACGCTCACCGGCTCCAGATTTAT
CAGCAATAAACCAGCCAGCCGGAAGGGCCGAGCGCAGAAGTGGTCCTGCAACTTTATCCGCCTCCATCCA
GTCTATTAATTGTTGCCGGGAAGCTAGAGTAAGTAGTTCGCCAGTTAATAGTTTGCGCAACGTTGTTGCC
ATTGCTACAGGCATCGTGGTGTCACGCTCGTCGTTTGGTATGGCTTCATTCAGCTCCGGTTCCCAACGAT
CAAGGCGAGTTACATGATCCCCCATGTTGTGCAAAAAAGCGGTTAGCTCCTTCGGTCCTCCGATCGTTGT
CAGAAGTAAGTTGGCCGCAGTGTTATCACTCATGGTTATGGCAGCACTGCATAATTCTCTTACTGTCATG
CCATCCGTAAGATGCTTTTCTGTGACTGGTGAGTACTCAACCAAGTCATTCTGAGAATAGTGTATGCGGC
GACCGAGTTGCTCTTGCCCGGCGTCAATACGGGATAATACCGCGCCACATAGCAGAACTTTAAAAGTGCT
CATCATTGGAAAACGTTCTTCGGGGCGAAAACTCTCAAGGATCTTACCGCTGTTGAGATCCAGTTCGATG
TAACCCACTCGTGCACCCAACTGATCTTCAGCATCTTTTACTTTCACCAGCGTTTCTGGGTGAGCAAAAA
CAGGAAGGCAAAATGCCGCAAAAAAGGGAATAAGGGCGACACGGAAATGTTGAATACTCATACTCTTCCT
TTTTCAATATTATTGAAGCATTTATCAGGGTTATTGTCTCATGAGCGGATACATATTTGAATGTATTTAG
AAAAATAAACAAATAGGGGTTCCGCGCACATTTCCCCGAAAAGTGCCACCTGACGTCGACGGATCGGGAG
ATCAACTTGTTTATTGCAGCTTATAATGGTTACAAATAAAGCAATAGCATCACAAATTTCACAAATAAAG
CATTTTTTTCACTGCATTCTAGTTGTGGTTTGTCCAAACTCATCAATGTATCTTATCATGTCTGGATCAA
CTGGATAACTCAAGCTAACCAAAATCATCCCAAACTTCCCACCCCATACCCTATTACCACTGCCAATTAC
CTGTGGTTTCATTTACTCTAAACCTGTGATTCCTCTGAATTATTTTCATTTTAAAGAAATTGTATTTGTT
AAATATGTACTACAAACTTAGTAGT
