>Addgene plasmid #82514 | pTRIPZ (M)-HT-Cbx6 | depositor partial sequence | sequence record 156789 | Cbx6
ATGGAGCTGTCTGCAGTGGGCGAGCGGGTCTTCGCGGCCGAATCCATCATCAAACGGCGGATCCGAAAGG
GACGCATCGAGTACCTGGTGAAATGGAAGGGGTGGGCGATCAAGTACAGCACTTGGGAGCCCGAGGAGAA
CATCCTGGACTCGCGGCTCATTGCAGCCTTCGAACAAAAGGAGAGGGAGCGTGAGCTGTATGGGCCCAAG
AAGAGGGGACCCAAACCCAAAACTTTCCTCCTGAAGGCGCGGGCCCAGGCCGAGGCCCTCCGCATCAGTG
ATGTGCATTTCTCTGTCAAGCCGAGCGCCAGTGCCTCCTCGCCCAAGCTGCACTCCAGCGCAGCCGTGCA
CCGGCTCAAGAAGGACATCCGCCGCTGCCACCGTATGTCCCGCCGTCCCCTGCCCCGCCCGGACCCGCAG
GGGGGCAGCCCCGGACTGCGCCCGCCCATTTCGCCCTTCTCGGAGACGGTGCGCATCATCAACCGCAAGG
TGAAGCCGCGGGAGCCCAAGCGGAACCGCATCATCCTGAACCTGAAGGTGATCGACAAGGGCGCTGGCGG
CGGGGGCGCCGGGCAGGGGGCCGGGGCGCTGGCCCGCCCCAAAGTCCCCTCGCGGAACCGCGTTATAGGC
AAGAGCAAGAAGTTCAGCGAGAGCGTCCTGCGTACACAGATCCGCCACATGAAGTTCGGCGCCTTTGCGC
TGTACAAGCCTCCGCCCGCCCCCCTGGTAGCCCCGTCCCCCGGCAAGGCTGAGGCCTCAGCCCCGGGCCC
TGGGCTACTTCTGGCCGCCCCCGCCGCCCCCTACGACGCCCGCAGCTCTGGCTCCTCCGGCTGCCCCTCG
CCTACACCACAGTCCTCTGACCCCGACGACACGCCCCCCAAGCTCCTCCCCGAGACCGTGAGCCCATCCG
CCCCCAGCTGGCGCGAGCCGGAGGTGCTCGACCTGTCCCTCCCTCCCGAGTCGGCAGCCACCAGCAAGCG
GGCACCGCCTGAGGTCACAGCTGCTGCCGGCCCGGCACCTCCCACGGCCCCTGAGCCCGCCGGTGCCTCC
TCCGAGCCCGAGGCTGGGGACTGGCGCCCCGAGATGTCACCCTGCTCCAATGTGGTCGTCACCGATGTCA
CCAGCAACCTCCTGACGGTCACAATCAAGGAATTCTGCAACCCTGAGGATTTCGAGAAGGTGGCTGCTGG
GGTAGCAGGCGCCGCTGGGGGCGGTGGCAGCATTGGGGCGAGCAAGTGA
