>Addgene plasmid #82514 | pTRIPZ (M)-HT-Cbx6 | addgene partial sequence | sequence record 164270 | LNCX 5'-AGCTCGTTTAGTGAACCGTCAGATC-3'
CCATGGCAGAAATCGGTACTGGCTTTCCATTCGACCCCCATTATGTGGAAGTCCTGGGCGAGCGCATGCA
CTACGTCGATGTTGGTCCGCGCGATGGCACCCCTGTGCTGTTCCTGCACGGTAACCCGACCTCCTCCTAC
GTGTGGCGCAACATCATCCCGCATGTTGCACCGACCCATCGCTGCATTGCTCCAGACCTGATCGGTATGG
GCAAATCCGACAAACCAGACCTGGGTTATTTCTTCGACGACCACGTCCGCTTCATGGATGCCTTCATCGA
AGCCCTGGGTCTGGAAGAGGTCGTCCTGGTCATTCACGACTGGGGCTCCGCTCTGGGTTTCCACTGGGCC
AAGCGCAATCCAGAGCGCGTCAAAGGTATTGCATTTATGGAGTTCATCCGCCCTATCCCGACCTGGGACG
AATGGCCAGAATTTGCCCGCGAGACCTTCCAGGCCTTCCGCACCACCGACGTCGGCCGCAAGCTGATCAT
CGATCAGAACGTTTTTATCGAGGGTACGCTGCCGATGGGTGTCGTCCGCCCGCTGACTGAAGTCGAGATG
GACCATTACCGCGAGCCGTTCCTGAATCCTGTTGACCGCGAGCCACTGTGGCGCTTCCCAAACGAGCTGC
CAATCGCCGGTGAGCCAGCGAACATCGTCGCGCTGGTCGAAGAATACATGGACTGGCTGCACCAGTCCCC
TGTCCCGAAGCTGCTGTTCTGGGGCACCCCAGGCGTTCTGATCCCACCGGCCGAAGCCGCTCGCCTGGCC
AAAAGCCTGCCTAACTGCAAGGCTGTGGACATCGGCCCGGGTCTGAATCTGCTGCAAGAAGACAACCCGG
ACCTGATCGGCAGCGAGATCGCGCGCTGGCTGTCGACGCTCGAGATTTCCGGCGCGAATTCCTGCAGGAT
GGAGCTGTCTGCAGTGGGCGAGCGGGTCTTCGCGGCCGAATCCATCATCAAACGGCGGATCC
