>Addgene plasmid #82514 | pTRIPZ (M)-HT-Cbx6 | addgene partial sequence | sequence record 164271 | hUBCpro-R 5'-CTAAGGCCGAGTCTTATGAGCAG-3'
GTCCGGGCGGAAGGATCAGGACGCTCGCTGCGCCCTTCGTCTGACGTGGCAGCGCTCGCCGTGAGGAGGG
GGGCGCCCGCGGGAGGCGCCAAAACCCGGCGCGGAGGCCACGCGTTCACTTGCTCGCCCCAATGCTGCCA
CCGCCCCCAGCGGCGCCTGCTACCCCAGCAGCCACCTTCTCGAAATCCTCAGGGTTGCAGAATTCCTTGA
TTGTGACCGTCAGGAGGTTGCTGGTGACATCGGTGACGACCACATTGGAGCAGGGTGACATCTCGGGGCG
CCAGTCCCCAGCCTCGGGCTCGGAGGAGGCACCGGCGGGCTCAGGGGCCGTGGGAGGTGCCGGGCCGGCA
GCAGCTGTGACCTCAGGCGGTGCCCGCTTGCTGGTGGCTGCCGACTCGGGAGGGAGGGACAGGTCGAGCA
CCTCCGGCTCGCGCCAGCTGGGGGCGGATGGGCTCACGGTCTCGGGGAGGAGCTTGGGGGGCGTGTCGTC
GGGGTCAGAGGACTGTGGTGTAGGCGAGGGGCAGCCGGAGGAGCCAGAGCTGCGGGCGTCGTAGGGGGCG
GCGGGGGCGGCCAGAAGTAGCCCAGGGCCCGGGGCTGAGGCCTCAGCCTTGCCGGGGGACGGGGCTACCA
GGGGGGCGGGCGGAGGCTTGTACAGCGCAAAGGCGCCGAACTTCATGTGGCGGATCTGTGTACGCAGGAC
GCTCTCGCTGAACTTCTTGCTCTTGCCTATAACGCGGTTCCGCGAGGGGACTTTGGGGCGGGCCAGCGCC
CCGGCCCCCTGCCCGGCGCCCCCGCCGCCAGCGCCCTTGTCGATCACCTTCAGGTTCAGGATGATGCGGT
TCCGCTTGGGCTCCCGCGGCTTCACCTTGCGGTTGATGATGCGCACCGTCTCC
